>Addgene plasmid #163509 | AiP11839-pAAV-hSyn1-SYFP2-10aa-H2B-WPRE3-BGHpA (Alias: CN1839) | addgene full sequence | sequence record 325647 | Addgene NGS Result
CCTGCAGGCAGCTGCGCGCTCGCTCGCTCACTGAGGCCGCCCGGGCGTCGGGCGACCTTTGGTCGCCCGG
CCTCAGTGAGCGAGCGAGCGCGCAGAGAGGGAGTGGCCAACTCCATCACTAGGGGTTCCTGCGGCCGCAC
GCGTTTAATTAAGTGTCTAGACTGCAGAGGGCCCTGCGTATGAGTGCAAGTGGGTTTTAGGACCAGGATG
AGGCGGGGTGGGGGTGCCTACCTGACGACCGACCCCGACCCACTGGACAAGCACCCAACCCCCATTCCCC
AAATTGCGCATCCCCTATCAGAGAGGGGGAGGGGAAACAGGATGCGGCGAGGCGCGTGCGCACTGCCAGC
TTCAGCACCGCGGACAGTGCCTTCGCCCCCGCCTGGCGGCGCGCGCCACCGCCGCCTCAGCACTGAAGGC
GCGCTGACGTCACTCGCCGGTCCCCCGCAAACTCCCCTTCCCGGCCACCTTGGTCGCGTCCGCGCCGCCG
CCGGCCCAGCCGGACCGCACCACGCGAGGCGCGAGATAGGGGGGCACGGGCGCGACCATCTGCGCTGCGG
CGCCGGCGACTCAGCGCTGCCTCAGTCTGCGGTGGGCAGCGGAGGAGTCGTGTCGTGCCTGAGAGCGCAG
TCGAGAAACCGGCTAGAGGATCCTTCGAAGCTAGCGCTACCGGTCGCCACCATGGTGAGCAAGGGCGAGG
AGCTGTTCACCGGGGTGGTGCCCATCCTGGTCGAGCTGGACGGCGACGTAAACGGCCACAAGTTCAGCGT
GTCCGGCGAGGGCGAGGGCGATGCCACCTACGGCAAGCTGACCCTGAAGCTGATCTGCACCACCGGCAAG
CTGCCCGTGCCCTGGCCCACCCTCGTGACCACCCTGGGCTACGGCGTGCAGTGCTTCGCCCGCTACCCCG
ACCACATGAAGCAGCACGACTTCTTCAAGTCCGCCATGCCCGAAGGCTACGTCCAGGAGCGCACCATCTT
CTTCAAGGACGACGGCAACTACAAGACCCGCGCCGAGGTGAAGTTCGAGGGCGACACCCTGGTGAACCGC
ATCGAGCTGAAGGGCATCGACTTCAAGGAGGACGGCAACATCCTGGGGCACAAGCTGGAGTACAACTACA
ACAGCCACAACGTCTATATCACCGCCGACAAGCAGAAGAACGGCATCAAGGCCAACTTCAAGATCCGCCA
CAACATCGAGGACGGCGGCGTGCAGCTCGCCGACCACTACCAGCAGAACACCCCCATCGGCGACGGCCCC
GTGCTGCTGCCCGACAACCACTACCTGAGCTACCAGTCCAAGCTGAGCAAAGACCCCAACGAGAAGCGCG
ATCACATGGTCCTGCTGGAGTTCGTGACCGCCGCCGGGATCACTCTCGGCATGGACGAGCTGTACAAGTC
CGGACTCAGATCTGGAGGCTCCGGAGGCCCAGAGCCAGCGAAGTCTGCTCCCGCCCCGAAAAAGGGCTCC
AAGAAGGCGGTGACTAAGGCGCAGAAGAAAGGCGGCAAGAAGCGCAAGCGCAGCCGCAAGGAGAGCTATT
CCATCTATGTGTATAAGGTTCTGAAGCAGGTCCACCCTGACACCGGCATTTCGTCCAAGGCCATGGGCAT
CATGAACTCGTTTGTGAACGACATTTTCGAGCGCATCGCAGGTGAGGCTTCCCGCCTGGCGCATTACAAC
AAGCGCTCGACCATCACCTCCAGGGAGATCCAGACGGCCGTGCGCCTGCTGCTGCCTGGGGAGTTGGCCA
AGCACGCCGTGTCCGAGGGTACTAAGGCCATCACCAAGTACACCAGCGCTAAGTAATGAGTCGACGGCGC
GCCCCTGCAGGGAATTCGATATCATAATCAACCTCTGGATTACAAAATTTGTGAAAGATTGACTGGTATT
CTTAACTATGTTGCTCCTTTTACGCTATGTGGATACGCTGCTTTAATGCCTTTGTATCATGCTATTGCTT
CCCGTATGGCTTTCATTTTCTCCTCCTTGTATAAATCCTGGTTAGTTCTTGCCACGGCGGAACTCATCGC
CGCCTGCCTTGCCCGCTGCTGGACAGGGGCTCGGCTGTTGGGCACTGACAATTCCGTGGCTCGAGAGATC
TTCGACTGTGCCTTCTAGTTGCCAGCCATCTGTTGTTTGCCCCTCCCCCGTGCCTTCCTTGACCCTGGAA
GGTGCCACTCCCACTGTCCTTTCCTAATAAAATGAGGAAATTGCATCGCATTGTCTGAGTAGGTGTCATT
CTATTCTGGGGGGTGGGGTGGGGCAGGACAGCAAGGGGGAGGATTGGGAAGACAATAGCAGGCATGAGAT
CTCACGTGCGGACCGAGCGGCCGCAGGAACCCCTAGTGATGGAGTTGGCCACTCCCTCTCTGCGCGCTCG
CTCGCTCACTGAGGCCGGGCGACCAAAGGTCGCCCGACGCCCGGGCTTTGCCCGGGCGGCCTCAGTGAGC
GAGCGAGCGCGCAGCTGCCTGCAGGGGCGCCTGATGCGGTATTTTCTCCTTACGCATCTGTGCGGTATTT
CACACCGCATA
[95 nt withheld, positions 2532-2626]
T
[46 nt withheld, positions 2628-2673]
C
[141 nt withheld, positions 2675-2815]
CCTTTGACGTTGGAGTCCACGTTCTTT
[37 nt withheld, positions 2843-2879]
ACTCTATCTCGGGCTATTCTTTTGATTTATAAGGGATTTTGCCGATTTCGGTCTATTGGTTAAAAAATGA
GCTGATTTAACAAAAATTTAACGCGAATTTTAACAAAATATTAACGTTTACAATTTTATGGTGCACTCTC
AGTACAATCTGCTCTGATGCCGCATAGTTAAGCCAGCCCCGACACCCGCCAACACCCGCTGACGCGCCCT
GACGGGCTTGTCTGCTCCCGGCATCCGCTTACAGACAAGCTGTGACCGTCTCCGGGAGCTGCATGTGTCA
GAGGTTTTCACCGTCATCACCGAAACGCGCGAGACGAAAGGGCCTCGTGATACGCCTATTTTTATAGGTT
AATGTCATGATAATAATGGTTTCTTAGACGTCAGGTGGCACTTTTCGGGGAAATGTGCGCGGAACCCCTA
TTTGTTTATTTTTCTAAATACATTCAAATATGTATCCGCTCATGAGACAATAACCCTGATAAATGCTTCA
ATAATATTGAAAAAGGAAGAGTATGAGTATTCAACATTTCCGTGTCGCCCTTATTCCCTTTTTTGCGGCA
TTTTGCCTTCCTGTTTTTGCTCACCCAGAAACGCTGGTGAAAGTAAAAGATGCTGAAGATCAGTTGGGTG
CACGAGTGGGTTACATCGAACTGGATCTCAACAGCGGTAAGATCCTTGAGAGTTTTCGCCCCGAAGAACG
TTTTCCAATGATGAGCACTTTTAAAGTTCTGCTATGTGGCGCGGTATTATCCCGTATTGACGCCGGGCAA
GAGCAACTCGGTCGCCGCATACACTATTCTCAGAATGACTTGGTTGAGTACTCACCAGTCACAGAAAAGC
ATCTTACGGATGGCATGACAGTAAGAGAATTATGCAGTGCTGCCATAACCATGAGTGATAACACTGCGGC
CAACTTACTTCTGACAACGATCGGAGGACCGAAGGAGCTAACCGCTTTTTTGCACAACATGGGGGATCAT
GTAACTCGCCTTGATCGTTGGGAACCGGAGCTGAATGAAGCCATACCAAACGACGAGCGTGACACCACGA
TGCCTGTAGCAATGGCAACAACGTTGCGCAAACTATTAACTGGCGAACTACTTACTCTAGCTTCCCGGCA
ACAATTAATAGACTGGATGGAGGCGGATAAAGTTGCAGGACCACTTCTGCGCTCGGCCCTTCCGGCTGGC
TGGTTTATTGCTGATAAATCTGGAGCCGGTGAGCGTGGGTCTCGCGGTATCATTGCAGCACTGGGGCCAG
ATGGTAAGCCCTCCCGTATCGTAGTTATCTACACGACGGGGAGTCAGGCAACTATGGATGAACGAAATAG
ACAGATCGCTGAGATAGGTGCCTCACTGATTAAGCATTGGTAACTGTCAGACCAAGTTTACTCATATATA
CTTTAGATTGATTTAAAACTTCATTTTTAATTTAAAAGGATCTAGGTGAAGATCCTTTTTGATAATCTCA
TGACCAAAATCCCTTAACGTGAGTTTTCGTTCCACTGAGCGTCAGACCCCGTAGAAAAGATCAAAGGATC
TTCTTGAGATCCTTTTTTTCTGCGCGTAATCTGCTGCTTGCAAACAAAAAAACCACCGCTACCAGCGGTG
GTTTGTTTGCCGGATCAAGAGCTACCAACTCTTTTTCCGAAGGTAACTGGCTTCAGCAGAGCGCAGATAC
CAAATACTGTTCTTCTAGTGTAGCCGTAGTTAGGCCACCACTTCAAGAACTCTGTAGCACCGCCTACATA
CCTCGCTCTGCTAATCCTGTTACCAGTGGCTGCTGCCAGTGGCGATAAGTCGTGTCTTACCGGGTTGGAC
TCAAGACGATAGTTACCGGATAAGGCGCAGCGGTCGGGCTGAACGGGGGGTTCGTGCACACAGCCCAGCT
TGGAGCGAACGACCTACACCGAACTGAGATACCTACAGCGTGAGCTATGAGAAAGCGCCACGCTTCCCGA
AGGGAGAAAGGCGGACAGGTATCCGGTAAGCGGCAGGGTCGGAACAGGAGAGCGCACGAGGGAGCTTCCA
GGGGGAAACGCCTGGTATCTTTATAGTCCTGTCGGGTTTCGCCACCTCTGACTTGAGCGTCGATTTTTGT
GATGCTCGTCAGGGGGGCGGAGCCTATGGAAAAACGCCAGCAACGCGGCCTTTTTACGGTTCCTGGCCTT
TTGCTGGCCTTTTGCTCACATGT
Features (pLannotate 1.2.2; 16 found; start..end, strand, type, name):
     12..39      +  repeat_region  AAV2 ITR (fragment): inverted terminal repeat of adeno-associated virus serotype 2 inverted
     68..95      +  repeat_region  AAV2 ITR (fragment): inverted terminal repeat of adeno-associated virus serotype 2 inverted
    183..630     +  promoter       hSyn promoter: human synapsin I promoter; confers neuron-specific expression (Kügler et al., 2003)
    682..1398    +  CDS            SYFP2: SYFP2 is a basic (constitutively fluorescent) yellow fluorescent protein published in 2006, derived from Aequorea victoria. It is reported to be a very rapidly-maturing monomer with moderate acid sensitivity.
   1429..1806    +  CDS            H2B: human histone H2B; HIST1H2BJ
   1846..2003    +  misc_feature   WPRE (fragment): woodchuck hepatitis virus posttranscriptional regulatory element
   2009..2089    +  misc_feature   WPRE (fragment): woodchuck hepatitis virus posttranscriptional regulatory element
   2106..2217    +  polyA_signal   bGH poly(A) signal: bovine growth hormone polyadenylation signal
   2335..2475    +  repeat_region  AAV2 ITR: inverted terminal repeat of adeno-associated virus serotype 2 inverted
   2480..2531    -  misc_feature   bom (fragment): basis of mobility region from pBR322
   2550..3005    +  rep_origin     f1 ori (sequence partly withheld): f1 bacteriophage origin of replication; arrow indicates direction of (+) strand synthesis
   3006..3055    -  misc_feature   bom (fragment): basis of mobility region from pBR322
   3157..3192    -  CDS            rop (fragment): Rop protein, which maintains plasmids at low copy number; rop
   3287..3391    +  promoter       AmpR promoter: bla
   3392..4252    +  CDS            AmpR: β-lactamase; bla; confers resistance to ampicillin, carbenicillin, and related antibiotics
   4423..5011    +  rep_origin     ori: high-copy-number ColE1/pMB1/pBR322/pUC origin of replication
