[The description below was written by a language model from this plasmid's Addgene catalogue record and pLannotate feature annotations shown in this document.]
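Description:
AiP11839-pAAV-hSyn1-SYFP2-10aa-H2B-WPRE3-BGHpA (alias CN1839) is a recombinant AAV transfer plasmid of about 5.1 kb, designed to label neuronal nuclei with a yellow fluorescent protein. It is propagated in bacteria as a high-copy plasmid through a ColE1/pUC-type origin and selected with ampicillin via the bla gene. An f1 phage origin and small remnants of pBR322 bom and rop sequences are also annotated in the backbone. The expression cassette sits between AAV2 inverted terminal repeats, which are the cis elements needed for replication and packaging of the genome into AAV capsids. The downstream ITR is annotated in full, whereas the upstream one is detected only as two short fragments. The record does not indicate whether this reflects the difficulty of sequencing and annotating these repeats or a real truncation. The recorded growth strain is a recombination-deficient type commonly chosen to keep ITRs stable.

The payload is driven by the human synapsin I promoter, which restricts expression to neurons. It encodes SYFP2, a fast-maturing monomeric yellow fluorescent protein derived from Aequorea victoria. SYFP2 is joined at its C-terminal end, through a short linker (10 amino acids, per the construct name), to human histone H2B. The histone incorporates into chromatin, so the fluorescence is tightly confined to the nucleus. Downstream lie two WPRE fragments, consistent with the shortened WPRE3 version of the woodchuck post-transcriptional regulatory element, which boosts transcript expression while saving packaging space. A bovine growth hormone polyadenylation signal follows.

According to the record, the vector is used for nuclear SYFP2 labeling of neurons, which is helpful for isolating nuclei and for single-cell RNA-seq applications. The record also mentions a PHP.eB-serotype viral preparation.
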