Addgene plasmid #163509: AiP11839-pAAV-hSyn1-SYFP2-10aa-H2B-WPRE3-BGHpA (Alias: CN1839)
Purpose: AAV vector for nuclear SYFP2 labeling in neurons. Useful for nuclear isolation and scRNA-seq applications.
Depositing lab: Allen Institute for Brain Science & Jonathan Ting. Publication: A suite of enhancer AAVs and transgenic mouse lines for genetic access to cortical cell types. Ben-Simon Y, Hooper M, Narayan S, Daigle TL, Dwivedi D, Way SW, Oster A, Stafford DA, Mich JK, Taormina MJ, Martinez RA, Opitz-Araya X, Roth JR, Alexander JR, Allen S, Amster A, Arbuckle J, Ayala A, Baker PM, Bakken TE, Barcelli T, Barta S, Bendrick J, Bertagnolli D, Bielstein C, Bishwakarma P, Bowlus J, Boyer G, Brouner K, Casian B, Casper T, Chakka AB, Chakrabarty R, Chance RK, Chavan S, Clark M, Colbert K, Collman F, Daniel S, Departee M, DiValentin P, Donadio N, Dotson N, Egdorf T, Fliss T, Gabitto M, Garcia J, Gary A, Gasperini M, Gloe J, Goldy J, Gore BB, Graybuck L, Greisman N, Haeseleer F, Halterman C, Haradon Z, Hastings SD, Helback O, Ho W, Hockemeyer D, Huang C, Huff S, Hunker A, Johansen N, Jones D, Juneau Z, Kalmbach B, Kannan M, Khem S, Kussick E, Kutsal R, Larsen R, Lee C, Lee AY, Leibly M, Lenz GH, Li S, Liang E, Lusk N, Madigan Z, Malloy J, Malone J, McCue R, Melchor J, Mollenkopf T, Moosman S, Morin E, Newman D, Ng L, Ngo K, Omstead V, Otto S, Oyama A, Pena N, Pham T, Phillips E, Pom CA, Potekhina L, Ransford S, Ray PL, Rette D, Reynoldson C, Rimorin C, Rocha D, Ruiz A, Sanchez REA, Sawyer L, Sedeno-Cortes A, Sevigny JP, Shapovalova N, Shepard N, Shulga L, Sigler AR, Siverts L, Soliman S, Somasundaram S, Staats B, Stewart K, Szelenyi E, Tieu M, Trader C, Tran A, van Velthoven CTJ, Walker M, Wang Y, Weed N, Wirthlin M, Wood T, Wynalda B, Yao Z, Zhou T, Ariza J, Dee N, Reding M, Ronellenfitch K, Mufti S, Sunkin SM, Smith KA, Esposito L, Waters J, Thyagarajan B, Yao S, Lein ES, Zeng H, Levi BP, Ngai J, Ting JT, Tasic B. Cell. 2025 May 16:S0092-8674(25)00513-6. doi: 10.1016/j.cell.2025.05.002. PubMed 40403729.
Backbone
  Vector backbone: rAAV-hSyn1-SYFP2-10aa-H2B-WPRE3-BGHpA
  Backbone manufacturer: Allen Institute
  Vector type: AAV
Growth in bacteria
  Bacterial resistance: Ampicillin, 100 μg/mL
  Growth temperature: 37°C
  Growth strain: NEB Stable
  Copy number: High Copy
Gene/Insert
  Gene/Insert name: H2B-SYFP2
  Species: Synthetic
  Insert size (bp): 1122
  Promoter: hSyn1
  Cloning method: Ligation Independent Cloning
  Sequencing primers: 5′ AGCGCACGAGGGAGCTT; 3′ ACGTCGCCGTCCAGCTC
Terms and licenses: Academic/Nonprofit Terms; Industry Terms: Not Available to Industry
Depositor comments: Funded by BRAIN initiative.
How to cite: AiP11839-pAAV-hSyn1-SYFP2-10aa-H2B-WPRE3-BGHpA (Alias: CN1839) was a gift from Allen Institute for Brain Science & Jonathan Ting (Addgene plasmid # 163509 ; http://n2t.net/addgene:163509 ; RRID:Addgene_163509) For viral preps, please replace (Addgene plasmid # 163509) in the above sentence with: (Addgene viral prep # 163509-PHPeB)
